LOCUS       Exported 5402 bp ds-DNA circular SYN 12-MAY-2021
DEFINITION  conditional gene knockdowns in Trypanosoma brucei.
ACCESSION   .
VERSION     .
KEYWORDS    pT7-stl
SOURCE      synthetic DNA construct
  ORGANISM  synthetic DNA construct
REFERENCE   1 (bases 1 to 5402)
  AUTHORS   Brandenburg J, Schimanski B, Nogoceke E, Nguyen TN, Padovan JC,
            Chait BT, Cross GA, Gunzl A
  TITLE     Multifunctional class I transcription in Trypanosoma brucei depends
            on a novel protein complex.
  JOURNAL   EMBO J. 2007 Nov 28;26(23):4856-66. Epub 2007 Nov 1.
  PUBMED    17972917
REFERENCE   2 (bases 1 to 5402)
  AUTHORS   .
  TITLE     Direct Submission
  JOURNAL   Exported May 12, 2021 from SnapGene Server 1.1.58
            http://www.snapgene.com
FEATURES             Location/Qualifiers
     source          1..5402
                     /organism="synthetic DNA construct"
                     /mol_type="other DNA"
     CDS             complement(1082..1456)
                     /codon_start=1
                     /gene="Sh ble from Streptoalloteichus hindustanus"
                     /product="antibiotic-binding protein"
                     /label=BleoR
                     /note="confers resistance to bleomycin, phleomycin, and
                     Zeocin(TM)"
                     /translation="MAKLTSAVPVLTARDVAGAVEFWTDRLGFSRDFVEDDFAGVVRDD
                     VTLFISAVQDQVVPDNTLAWVWVRGLDELYAEWSEVVSTNFRDASGPAMTEIGEQPWGR
                     EFALRDPAGNCVHFVAEEQD"
     promoter        complement(1600..1618)
                     /label=T7 promoter
                     /note="promoter for bacteriophage T7 RNA polymerase"
     promoter        1629..1647
                     /label=T7 promoter
                     /note="promoter for bacteriophage T7 RNA polymerase"
     protein_bind    1652..1670
                     /gene="tetO"
                     /label=tet operator
                     /bound_moiety="tetracycline repressor TetR"
                     /note="bacterial operator O2 for the tetR and tetA genes"
     protein_bind    1671..1689
                     /gene="tetO"
                     /label=tet operator
                     /bound_moiety="tetracycline repressor TetR"
                     /note="bacterial operator O2 for the tetR and tetA genes"
     primer_bind     complement(1830..1848)
                     /label=LucNrev
                     /note="Firefly luciferase, reverse primer"
     terminator      1944..1991
                     /label=T7 terminator
                     /note="transcription terminator for bacteriophage T7 RNA
                     polymerase"
     terminator      2077..2124
                     /label=T7 terminator
                     /note="transcription terminator for bacteriophage T7 RNA
                     polymerase"
     promoter        complement(2638..2656)
                     /label=SP6 promoter
                     /note="promoter for bacteriophage SP6 RNA polymerase"
     primer_bind     complement(2639..2656)
                     /label=SP6
                     /note="SP6 promoter, forward primer"
     primer_bind     complement(2947..2966)
                     /label=pBRrevBam
                     /note="pBR322 vectors, tet region, downstream of BamHI,
                     reverse primer"
     primer_bind     complement(3177..3196)
                     /label=pRS-marker
                     /note="pRS vectors, use to sequence yeast selectable
                     marker"
     primer_bind     3296..3318
                     /label=pGEX 3'
                     /note="pGEX vectors, reverse primer"
     primer_bind     complement(3356..3374)
                     /label=pBRforEco
                     /note="pBR322 vectors, upsteam of EcoRI site, forward
                     primer"
     promoter        3442..3546
                     /gene="bla"
                     /label=AmpR promoter
     CDS             3547..4407
                     /codon_start=1
                     /gene="bla"
                     /product="beta-lactamase"
                     /label=AmpR
                     /note="confers resistance to ampicillin, carbenicillin, and
                     related antibiotics"
                     /translation="MSIQHFRVALIPFFAAFCLPVFAHPETLVKVKDAEDQLGARVGYI
                     ELDLNSGKILESFRPEERFPMMSTFKVLLCGAVLSRIDAGQEQLGRRIHYSQNDLVEYS
                     PVTEKHLTDGMTVRELCSAAITMSDNTAANLLLTTIGGPKELTAFLHNMGDHVTRLDRW
                     EPELNEAIPNDERDTTMPVAMATTLRKLLTGELLTLASRQQLIDWMEADKVAGPLLRSA
                     LPAGWFIADKSGAGERGSRGIIAALGPDGKPSRIVVIYTTGSQATMDERNRQIAEIGAS
                     LIKHW"
     primer_bind     complement(3765..3784)
                     /label=Amp-R
                     /note="Ampicillin resistance gene, reverse primer"
     rep_origin      4578..5166
                     /direction=RIGHT
                     /label=ori
                     /note="high-copy-number ColE1/pMB1/pBR322/pUC origin of
                     replication"
     primer_bind     5067..5086
                     /label=pBR322ori-F
                     /note="pBR322 origin, forward primer"
     primer_bind     5320..5337
                     /label=L4440
                     /note="L4440 vector, forward primer"
ORIGIN
        1 gaattcgagc tcatatagtt ggtatgtatt ctaattccag actactggcg tggataaaca
       61 tgtcccctga ttaaaaggaa agattccata gcccattagt gcaaagataa ttggtacacc
      121 gtcaaaaaca catgggagac cacacgatac gacactgtga ccgtagcatc aattccgcac
      181 tcgatataac tctatcgaag aacttccatg gtacaaactg gtcgccacgg tctgctccac
      241 acggagatca tcgtatcatt tttatcgata gcggccgcta tcgatgtatg ccttggccct
      301 gatggcatgc caatttcact acaacggact atgtggaccc cgttatcatg gaaatgcgct
      361 agttggagga agttagaccg cgccggaaaa gagaggggta gagaaaatga caacttggaa
      421 gatatccaca cacgcacggt gaaacgttag caacaattat tagggaagca cgcttgccct
      481 agtcccacga gtaaccaaga ctccaaaagc ctttctggca cagagagcga gccgaaatgg
      541 aaaagagaaa caatgcctgc actaacacta ctgagcgatt cgcctcgccg cggaggaccg
      601 aatactaata acgacacttg cggtcaaaaa gtagaagaac aaatgctcaa cgatgagtga
      661 atcaggttag ggtagttgga aaattataca gaatgtcttt ggcaacacac cggcnnnctt
      721 gcatgcctgc aaggccttgc agaatactgc atagataaca aacgcatcaa acacaactgg
      781 tggcactatt tcaatcatgt cgacacacca agacgagaaa atttgagtta aacaagatgc
      841 ctacaaccct atatttatta tcttcaagtg atcttctctt ctcttgtgcg ctgtacgtaa
      901 atgtgttgca aataaggcat agggctgagt acaggcacca cacgcgagga aaatcataag
      961 cactagccgt gtcaactcac agcgactaca gaacaatttt ggccacacaa cccggtgtta
     1021 ggatctccga ggcctgggac ccgtgggccg ccgtcggacc ggcggtgttg gtcggcgtcg
     1081 gtcagtcctg ctcctcggcc acgaagtgca cgcagttgcc ggccgggtcg cgcagggcga
     1141 actcccgccc ccacggctgc tcgccgatct cggtcatggc cggcccggag gcgtcccgga
     1201 agttcgtgga cacgacctcc gaccactcgg cgtacagctc gtccaggccg cgcacccaca
     1261 cccaggccag ggtgttgtcc ggcaccacct ggtcctggac cgcgctgatg aacagggtca
     1321 cgtcgtcccg gaccacaccg gcgaagtcgt cctccacgaa gtcccgggag aacccgagcc
     1381 ggtcggtcca gaactcgacc gctccggcga cgtcgcgcgc ggtgagcacc ggaacggcac
     1441 tggtcaactt ggccatggtg atatagctta ttttatggca gcaacgagac cttacgtaaa
     1501 gcaaaactaa ataagagcgg agactgcaat gcagagtaaa aaaaaaaaaa acatgaattt
     1561 cagaagacct tgctgtgccc ccggtacggg ctagatctcc ctatagtgag tcgtattaat
     1621 caggtaccta atacgactca ctatagggat ctccctatca gtgatagaga tccctatcag
     1681 tgatagagaa gcttggaatt cctttgtgtt acattcttga atgtcgctcg cagtgacatt
     1741 agcattccgg tactgttggt aaaatggaag acgccaaaaa cataaagaaa ggcccggcgc
     1801 cattctatcc tctagaggat ggaaccgctg gagagcaact gcataaggct atgaagagat
     1861 acgccctggt tcctggaaca attgctttta cagatgcaca tatcgaggtg aacatcacgt
     1921 acgacgcgtc cgctgagcaa taactagcat aaccccttgg ggcctctaaa cgggtcttga
     1981 ggggtttttt gctgaaagga ggaactatat ccggataggg ctgctaacaa agcccgaaag
     2041 gaagctgagt tggctgctgc caccgctgag caataactag cataacccct tggggcctct
     2101 aaacgggtct tgaggggttt tttgctgaaa ggaggaacta tatccggcgc gtggtacatc
     2161 aatgggatca tatcttgctg cctcccgcag ctcaccgtgc gagctgccgg gaccccgttt
     2221 ctcataggcg tgtgcacctt ccgtctgaga cctgtaaatg gttaaaaagg aatatataat
     2281 taccttttga aaagtggtaa aaaacgaata tatctttttt tttggtttta atacgctctt
     2341 ttgtgtgtat gagaggaata aataagtgtg tgtgtgtgtg tgtgttgttg ttgttgaaaa
     2401 aatgaaggac acgaaagcgc tcattaaggg tggggataca ccaggcataa ttatccgaaa
     2461 atattttgat gcaccaaata agtgaacata ctgacgaaat caaagagttg gaggatggat
     2521 agggaggcct cattggcagt ggtaaattga tttgacttga atatgatacc ctcttactgt
     2581 ttcattgcca ctacaagttg gtttccttcc cctgcaggca tgcaagctag cttgtattct
     2641 atagtgtcac ctaaatcgta tgtgtatgat acataaggtt atgtattaat tgtagccgcg
     2701 ttctaacgac aatatgtaca agcctaattg tgtagcatct ggcttactga agcagaccct
     2761 atcatctctc tcgtaaactg ccgtcagagt cggtttggtt ggacgaacct tctgagtttc
     2821 tggtaacgcc gttccgcacc ccggaaatgg tcagcgaacc aatcagcagg gtcatcgcta
     2881 gccagatcct ctacgccgga cgcatcgtgg ccggcatcac cggcgccaca ggtgcggttg
     2941 ctggcgccta tatcgccgac atcaccgatg gggaagatcg ggctcgccac ttcgggctca
     3001 tgagcgcttg tttcggcgtg ggtatggtgg caggccccgt ggccggggga ctgttgggcg
     3061 ccatctcctt gcaccattcc ttgcggcggc ggtgctcaac ggcctcaacc tactactggg
     3121 ctgcttccta atgcaggagt cgcataaggg agagcgtcga tatggtgcac tctcagtaca
     3181 atctgctctg atgccgcata gttaagccag ccccgacacc cgccaacacc cgctgacgcg
     3241 ccctgacggg cttgtctgct cccggcatcc gcttacagac aagctgtgac cgtctccggg
     3301 agctgcatgt gtcagaggtt ttcaccgtca tcaccgaaac gcgcgagacg aaagggcctc
     3361 gtgatacgcc tatttttata ggttaatgtc atgataataa tggtttctta gacgtcaggt
     3421 ggcacttttc ggggaaatgt gcgcggaacc cctatttgtt tatttttcta aatacattca
     3481 aatatgtatc cgctcatgag acaataaccc tgataaatgc ttcaataata ttgaaaaagg
     3541 aagagtatga gtattcaaca tttccgtgtc gcccttattc ccttttttgc ggcattttgc
     3601 cttcctgttt ttgctcaccc agaaacgctg gtgaaagtaa aagatgctga agatcagttg
     3661 ggtgcacgag tgggttacat cgaactggat ctcaacagcg gtaagatcct tgagagtttt
     3721 cgccccgaag aacgttttcc aatgatgagc acttttaaag ttctgctatg tggcgcggta
     3781 ttatcccgta ttgacgccgg gcaagagcaa ctcggtcgcc gcatacacta ttctcagaat
     3841 gacttggttg agtactcacc agtcacagaa aagcatctta cggatggcat gacagtaaga
     3901 gaattatgca gtgctgccat aaccatgagt gataacactg cggccaactt acttctgaca
     3961 acgatcggag gaccgaagga gctaaccgct tttttgcaca acatggggga tcatgtaact
     4021 cgccttgatc gttgggaacc ggagctgaat gaagccatac caaacgacga gcgtgacacc
     4081 acgatgcctg tagcaatggc aacaacgttg cgcaaactat taactggcga actacttact
     4141 ctagcttccc ggcaacaatt aatagactgg atggaggcgg ataaagttgc aggaccactt
     4201 ctgcgctcgg cccttccggc tggctggttt attgctgata aatctggagc cggtgagcgt
     4261 gggtctcgcg gtatcattgc agcactgggg ccagatggta agccctcccg tatcgtagtt
     4321 atctacacga cggggagtca ggcaactatg gatgaacgaa atagacagat cgctgagata
     4381 ggtgcctcac tgattaagca ttggtaactg tcagaccaag tttactcata tatactttag
     4441 attgatttaa aacttcattt ttaatttaaa aggatctagg tgaagatcct ttttgataat
     4501 ctcatgacca aaatccctta acgtgagttt tcgttccact gagcgtcaga ccccgtagaa
     4561 aagatcaaag gatcttcttg agatcctttt tttctgcgcg taatctgctg cttgcaaaca
     4621 aaaaaaccac cgctaccagc ggtggtttgt ttgccggatc aagagctacc aactcttttt
     4681 ccgaaggtaa ctggcttcag cagagcgcag ataccaaata ctgtccttct agtgtagccg
     4741 tagttaggcc accacttcaa gaactctgta gcaccgccta catacctcgc tctgctaatc
     4801 ctgttaccag tggctgctgc cagtggcgat aagtcgtgtc ttaccgggtt ggactcaaga
     4861 cgatagttac cggataaggc gcagcggtcg ggctgaacgg ggggttcgtg cacacagccc
     4921 agcttggagc gaacgaccta caccgaactg agatacctac agcgtgagct atgagaaagc
     4981 gccacgcttc ccgaagggag aaaggcggac aggtatccgg taagcggcag ggtcggaaca
     5041 ggagagcgca cgagggagct tccaggggga aacgcctggt atctttatag tcctgtcggg
     5101 tttcgccacc tctgacttga gcgtcgattt ttgtgatgct cgtcaggggg gcggagccta
     5161 tggaaaaacg ccagcaacgc ggccttttta cggttcctgg ccttttgctg gccttttgct
     5221 cacatgttct ttcctgcgtt atcccctgat tctgtggata accgtattac cgcctttgag
     5281 tgagctgata ccgctcgccg cagccgaacg accgagcgca gcgagtcagt gagcgaggaa
     5341 gcggaagagc gcccaatacg caaaccgcct ctccccgcgc gttggccgat tcattaatgc
     5401 ag
//
