[The description below was written by a language model from this plasmid's Addgene catalogue record and the feature table of its GenBank file.]
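Description:
pT7-stl is a 5.4 kb empty backbone derived from pLEW100, designed for tetracycline-inducible RNAi knockdown of genes in Trypanosoma brucei. In E. coli it is maintained through a ColE1/pUC-type origin and selected with ampicillin via the bla gene. In trypanosomes it is selected through the Sh ble gene, which confers resistance to bleomycin, phleomycin and Zeocin.

The functional core consists of two cassettes arranged head to head, each driven by its own bacteriophage T7 promoter. The leftward promoter transcribes the ble resistance gene. According to the depositor, this gene is bounded by actin A gene flanks that supply the trans-splicing and polyadenylation signals needed for mRNA maturation in trypanosomes. It is followed by a ribosomal spacer sequence that targets integration of the construct into the transcriptionally silent spacer region of a ribosomal locus. These trypanosome-derived segments are not annotated in the feature table.

The rightward T7 promoter is immediately followed by two tandem tet operators, so TetR binding represses it until tetracycline is added. Downstream lies the cloning region, where a target gene fragment is inserted in sense and antisense orientation, following the established stem-loop strategy, to encode a hairpin RNA. Two T7 terminators and an aldolase 3' flank follow. A luciferase primer site annotated in this region suggests residual luciferase sequence from pLEW100, although the record does not say so.

Because both promoters are T7-dependent and regulation relies on TetR, the plasmid presumably requires a host line expressing T7 RNA polymerase and the tet repressor. The record does not name a specific strain.
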