Addgene plasmid #51721: pT7-stl
Purpose: (Empty Backbone) conditional gene knockdowns in Trypanosoma brucei
Depositing lab: Arthur Gunzl. Depositing organization: University of Connecticut Health Center. Publication: Multifunctional class I transcription in Trypanosoma brucei depends on a novel protein complex. Brandenburg J, Schimanski B, Nogoceke E, Nguyen TN, Padovan JC, Chait BT, Cross GA, Gunzl A. EMBO J. 2007 Nov 28;26(23):4856-66. Epub 2007 Nov 1. 10.1038/sj.emboj.7601905 PubMed 17972917.
Backbone
  Vector backbone: pLEW100
  Backbone manufacturer: George Cross lab, Rockefeller University
  Modifications to backbone: The sequence of pLew100 between BsiWI and MluI restriction sites was replaced with two T7 transcription terminators and by inserting the sequence 5´-CTAATACGACTCACTATAGGGATCTCCCTA TCAGTGATAGAGATCCCTATCAGTGATAGAGA-3´, which contains the T7 promoter and two tandem tetracycline operators, in the form of two hybridized oligonucleotides into the KpnI and HindIII sites.
  Vector type: conditional gene knockdown in T. brucei
  Promoter: T7 (2X)
  Selectable markers: Zeocin
Growth in bacteria
  Bacterial resistance: Ampicillin, 100 μg/mL
  Growth temperature: 37°C
  Growth strain: DH5alpha
  Copy number: Unknown
Gene/Insert
  Cloning method: Restriction Enzyme
  Sequencing primers: 5′ Zeo-R (ctgatgaacagggtcacgtc); 3′ Sp6
Terms and licenses: Academic/Nonprofit Terms; Industry Terms: Not Available to Industry
Depositor comments: Vector contains two gene cassettes arranged head-to head. To the left, a T7 promoter (black arrow) drives the expression of the bleomycin resistance gene which is bounded by the actin A gene flanks providing splicing and polyadenylation signals (act 5' and act 3'). The downstream ribosomal sequence (rib. spacer)facilitates targeting of the construct into the transcriptionally silent spacer region of an locus. To the right, a T7 promoter under the control of two tetracycline operators (2x Tet op.) drives the expression of a stem-loop RNA whose coding region can be introduced into pT7-stl analogously to the established stem-loop cloning strategy (Shi, et al, 2000). The stem-loop RNA coding region is followed by two T7 transcription terminators (T7 trm.) and an aldolase gene 3' flank (ald 3').
How to cite: pT7-stl was a gift from Arthur Gunzl (Addgene plasmid # 51721 ; http://n2t.net/addgene:51721 ; RRID:Addgene_51721)
