>Addgene plasmid #51721 | pT7-stl | addgene partial sequence | sequence record 106144 | SP6 5'-ATTTAGGTGACACTATAG-3'
ACAGATGCACATATCGAGGTGAACATCACGTACGACGCGTCCGCTGAGCAATAACTAGCATAACCCCTTG
GGGCCTCTAAACGGGTCTTGAGGGGTTTTTTGCTGAAAGGAGAACTATATCCGGATAGGGCTGCTAACAA
AGCCCGAAAGGAAGCTGAGTTGGCTGCTGCCACCGCTGAGCAATAACTAGCATAACCCCTTGGGGCCTCT
AAACGGGTCTTGAGGGGTTTTTTGCAGAAAGGAGGAACTATATCCGGCGCGTGGTACATCAATGGGATCA
TATCTTGCTGCCTCCCGCAGTCACCGTGCGGAGCTGCCGGTGCCCCGTTTCTCATAGGCGTGTGCACCTT
CCGTCTGAGACCTGTAAATGGTTAAAAAGGAATATATAATTACCTTTTGAAAAGTGGTAAAAAACGAATA
TATGTTTTTTTTTGGTTTTAATACGCTCTTTTGTGTGTATGAGAGGAATAAATAAGTGTGTGTGTGTGTG
TGTGTTGTTGTTGTTGAAAAAATGAAGGACACGAAAGCGCTCATTAAGGGTGGGGATACACCAGGCATAA
TTATCCGAAAATATTTTGATGCACCAAATAAGTGAACATACTGACGAAATCAAAGAGTTGGAGGATGGAT
AGGGAGGCCTCATTGGCAGTGGTAAATTGATTTGACTTGAATATGATACCCTCTTACTG
