>Addgene plasmid #51721 | pT7-stl | addgene partial sequence | sequence record 106146 | Zeo-R 5'-ctgatgaacagggtcacgtc-3'
GGGAGAACCCGAGCCGGTCGGTCCAGAACTCGACCGCTCCGGCGACGTCGCGCGCGGTGAGCACCGGAAC
GGCACTGGTCAACTTGGCCATGGTGATAGCTTATTTTATGGCAGCAACGAGACCTTACGTAAAGCAAAAC
TAAATAAGAGCGGAGACTGCAATGCAGAGTAAAAAAAAAAAAAACATGAATTTCAGAAGACCTTGCTGTG
CCCCCGGTACGGGAGATCTCCCTATAGTGAGTCGTATTAATCAGGTACCTAATACGACTCACTATAGGGA
TCTCCCTATCAGTGATAGAGATCCCTATCAGTGATAGAGAAGCTTGGAATTCCTTTGTGTTACATTCTTG
AATGTCGCTCGCAGTGACATTAGCATTCCGGTACTGTTGGTAAAATGGAAGACGCCAAAAACATAAAGAA
AGGCCCGGCGCCATTCTATCCTCTAGAGGATGGAACCGCTGGAGAGCAACTGCATAAGGCTATGAAGAGA
TACGCCCTGGTTCCTGGAACAATTGCTTTTACAGATGCACATATCGAGGTGAACATCACGTACGACGCGT
CCGCTGAGCAATAACTAGCATAACCCCTTGGGGCCTCTAAACGGGTCTTGA
